LOCUS       pPMVAu5 12354 bp DNA circular SYN 29-NOV-2013
DEFINITION
ACCESSION   pPMVAu5
KEYWORDS    .
SOURCE      Unknown.
  ORGANISM  Unknown Unclassified.
REFERENCE   1 (bases 1 to 12354)
  AUTHORS   Self
  JOURNAL   Unpublished.
COMMENT     SECID/File created by Clone Manager, Scientific & Educational
            Software
FEATURES             Location/Qualifiers
     promoter        10..650
                     /gene="SSA1p"
     CDS             651..1845
                     /gene="ERG10"
     terminator      1854..2153
                     /gene="NAT1t"
     promoter        2160..2809
                     /gene="RPL4Ap"
     CDS             2810..4283
                     /gene="ERG13"
     terminator      4292..4591
                     /gene="EFM1t"
     promoter        4598..5220
                     /gene="RPL15Ap"
     CDS             5221..6796
                     /gene="tHMG1"
     terminator      6805..7219
                     /gene="EBS1t"
     rep_origin      7660..8279
                     /gene="ori"
     CDS             8434..9277
                     /gene="bla"
     rep_origin      9426..10397
                     /gene="2micron"
     CDS             11339..11995
                     /gene="HIS3"
ORIGIN
        1 taaggatcca tagtgggtag ataaccttaa actatttatt tagaggcgac aatgtgaaaa
       61 attttttctt caaaggctcg gttgtcgaca aattgttacg ttgtgctttg atttctaaag
      121 cgcttcttca cctgcaggtt ctgagcccta agaaaaaaaa tttccttggt tgaaaatggc
      181 ggaaaaaaaa aattcagaaa aagaaataaa gcacgtgtgc gcggtgtgtg gatgatggtt
      241 tcatcattgt caacggcatt ttcgttcttg tggattgttg taaactttcc agaacattct
      301 agaaagaaag cacacggaac gtttagaagc tgtcatttgc gttttttctc cagattttag
      361 ttgagaaagt aattaaatta ttcttctttt tccagaacgt tccatcggcg gcaaaaggga
      421 gagaaagaac ccaaaaagaa ggggggccat ttagattagc tgatcgtttc gaggacttca
      481 aggttatata aggggtggat tgatgtatct tcgagaaggg attgagttgt agtttcgttt
      541 cccaattctt acttaagttg ttttattttc tctatttgta agataagcac atcaaaagaa
      601 aagtaatcaa gtattacaag aaacaaaaat tcaagtaaat aacagataaa atgtctcaga
      661 acgtttacat tgtatcgact gccagaaccc caattggttc attccagggt tctctatcct
      721 ccaagacagc agtggaattg ggtgctgttg ctttaaaagg cgccttggct aaggttccag
      781 aattggatgc atccaaggat tttgacgaaa ttatttttgg taacgttctt tctgccaatt
      841 tgggccaagc tccggccaga caagttgctt tggctgccgg tttgagtaat catatcgttg
      901 caagcacagt taacaaggtc tgtgcatccg ctatgaaggc aatcattttg ggtgctcaat
      961 ccatcaaatg tggtaatgct gatgttgtcg tagctggtgg ttgtgaatct atgactaacg
     1021 caccatacta catgccagca gcccgtgcgg gtgccaaatt tggccaaact gttcttgttg
     1081 atggtgtcga aagagatggg ttgaacgatg cgtacgatgg tctagccatg ggtgtacacg
     1141 cagaaaagtg tgcccgtgat tgggatatta ctagagaaca acaagacaat tttgccatcg
     1201 aatcctacca aaaatctcaa aaatctcaaa aggaaggtaa attcgacaat gaaattgtac
     1261 ctgttaccat taagggattt agaggtaagc ctgatactca agtcacgaag gacgaggaac
     1321 ctgctagatt acacgttgaa aaattgagat ctgcaaggac tgttttccaa aaagaaaacg
     1381 gtactgttac tgccgctaac gcttctccaa tcaacgatgg tgctgcagcc gtcatcttgg
     1441 tttccgaaaa agttttgaag gaaaagaatt tgaagccttt ggctattatc aaaggttggg
     1501 gtgaggccgc tcatcaacca gctgatttta catgggctcc atctcttgca gttccaaagg
     1561 ctttgaaaca tgctggcatc gaagacatca attctgttga ttactttgaa ttcaatgaag
     1621 ccttttcggt tgtcggtttg gtgaacacta agattttgaa gctagaccca tctaaggtta
     1681 atgtatatgg tggtgctgtt gctctaggtc acccattggg ttgttctggt gctagagtgg
     1741 ttgttacact gctatccatc ttacagcaag aaggaggtaa gatcggtgtt gccgccattt
     1801 gtaatggtgg tggtggtgct tcctctattg tcattgaaaa gatataatga taacctgcaa
     1861 ctcctcaatg tgtcaattaa ctcttactta atttatgtat atatttttta tgtatatgct
     1921 tatatgcatg cgcatatgct cataaaagat acattgttat aggtcatttc ttttccaagc
     1981 tacatctagc actccttcca accatggtcc aggacagcca ggaccttttc ttgccaaaat
     2041 tcttgctttc ccatctcaga gaaaaaacga ggaatttttc tttgtcctct ttggccgcca
     2101 gttgcggtaa aatatttttt ttctaggtcg catagtttga aagacttgtc tttactagta
     2161 aatcagacaa tctgtctgac gatatagaga gcgaagagga agaggaagag gaagagggtg
     2221 atgatagctt ggaatcatgg ctttcccagc tttacataga ctcaagtggc gagccttcac
     2281 cctcaacgtg ggccttagct aaccttttga ctttaacggc cgttcaatgg gaatcattgt
     2341 tttccaaaaa ggccactcct cacatcagtg attctatagt taacgaagaa aagctgccct
     2401 tcctggccaa aaaagacaat ccccattcca agaaactgct ttccaactta cttaaggaaa
     2461 agcaactacc ttgcataaaa ggcgacaact cgtcaaagat aacaagtgct actaaaagca
     2521 tgctccaaaa tgctcgaaca cttgtacaat cggagcataa tatcttagat agatgtctca
     2581 agagactatc ctaaataata ttgaatatgc acttttacta tattaatatc acgtcacacg
     2641 acgcacagtg agaagtgaaa aatttttttt caatctgaaa aaaaaaaaaa aaaaaaaaaa
     2701 aaatttatat aaacgaatgg tatctccatc acatttcttt tagcctcgca acttgtactt
     2761 ttcatcactt ttcttgtaat ttagcaatat cccaagaaca atcatcaaaa tgaaactctc
     2821 aactaaactt tgttggtgtg gtattaaagg aagacttagg ccgcaaaagc aacaacaatt
     2881 acacaataca aacttgcaaa tgactgaact aaaaaaacaa aagaccgctg aacaaaaaac
     2941 cagacctcaa aatgtcggta ttaaaggtat ccaaatttac atcccaactc aatgtgtcaa
     3001 ccaatctgag ctagagaaat ttgatggcgt ttctcaaggt aaatacacaa ttggtctggg
     3061 ccaaaccaac atgtcttttg tcaatgacag agaagatatc tactcgatgt ccctaactgt
     3121 tttgtctaag ttgatcaaga gttacaacat cgacaccaac aaaattggta gattagaagt
     3181 cggtactgaa actctgattg acaagtccaa gtctgtcaag tctgtcttga tgcaattgtt
     3241 tggtgaaaac actgacgtcg aaggtattga cacgcttaat gcctgttacg gtggtaccaa
     3301 cgcgttgttc aactctttga actggattga atctaacgca tgggatggta gagacgccat
     3361 tgtagtttgc ggtgatattg ccatctacga taagggtgcc gcaagaccaa ccggtggtgc
     3421 cggtactgtt gctatgtgga tcggtcctga tgctccaatt gtatttgact ctgtaagagc
     3481 ttcttacatg gaacacgcct acgattttta caagccagat ttcaccagcg aatatcctta
     3541 cgtcgatggt catttttcat taacttgtta cgtcaaggct cttgatcaag tttacaagag
     3601 ttattccaag aaggctattt ctaaagggtt ggttagcgat cccgctggtt cggatgcttt
     3661 gaacgttttg aaatatttcg actacaacgt tttccatgtt ccaacctgta aattggtcac
     3721 aaaatcatac ggtagattac tatataacga tttcagagcc aatcctcaat tgttcccaga
     3781 agttgacgcc gaattagcta ctcgcgatta tgacgaatct ttaaccgata agaacattga
     3841 aaaaactttt gttaatgttg ctaagccatt ccacaaagag agagttgccc aatctttgat
     3901 tgttccaaca aacacaggta acatgtacac cgcatctgtt tatgccgcct ttgcatctct
     3961 attaaactat gttggatctg acgacttaca aggcaagcgt gttggtttat tttcttacgg
     4021 ttccggttta gctgcatctc tatattcttg caaaattgtt ggtgacgtcc aacatattat
     4081 caaggaatta gatattacta acaaattagc caagagaatc accgaaactc caaaggatta
     4141 cgaagctgcc atcgaattga gagaaaatgc ccatttgaag aagaacttca aacctcaagg
     4201 ttccattgag catttgcaaa gtggtgttta ctacttgacc aacatcgatg acaaatttag
     4261 aagatcttac gatgttaaaa aataatgata actttgatct gtagcctaag tataaaattc
     4321 tacgtatgta tatatttaca tgcaattttt tctttttcca attcatgtta atgttcttca
     4381 tcatttgata ataggccaat gatattatct actatcttct ccttttgagg agaagctgct
     4441 ttcacttcct cgttgctttt ctcttcgtat aaatacatga atttcgactt gtccagcatt
     4501 tttttatcaa tacaatgcat gtgcccatga agttctacct ccgacaaatc tttaacaaaa
     4561 tatgtcgtta tttgtgtcat gaatttcagt actcgaggta ttcaagatgt tcttatcaaa
     4621 gcacttattt tttcattata tttctatatt gatttaagga cggtacgcta ttttctttgt
     4681 accttttact atgcataaaa aaaggggaag tgtttaacaa tcgacactta cttaatatgt
     4741 tttgccgccc ttcataagag ggtgtttcta aaatttattg ggcaagaatg agatggactc
     4801 gcaccctaca tgacgtttaa atatttagtg ttaaggttca gaacatgcac caggtgcgac
     4861 atgtgttgcg attatcatga caatgtctct atccgagatg catttgtagt atcaattgat
     4921 gcgtattatg acatgattta catagcatac atcgtcaaac atgatattat attctttttt
     4981 tgataaatgt acggatttaa agctgtcgaa tatattttct gaaatttctt ggagctgacg
     5041 caaaattttc aaaggtgcta aaatttttca agatttctca cttttgcttg gtaacaaaga
     5101 atgatggcat tgcattttta ccaccggtac atttaactgc tatttctcac gtttctttcc
     5161 ctatccttaa gtaattcttt tacaatctaa gaaaaccacg atcaaacaaa taaatcaaca
     5221 atggaccaat tggtgaaaac tgaagtcacc aagaagtctt ttactgctcc tgtacaaaag
     5281 gcttctacac cagttttaac caataaaaca gtcatttctg gatcgaaagt caaaagttta
     5341 tcatctgcgc aatcgagctc atcaggacct tcatcatcta gtgaggaaga tgattcccgc
     5401 gatattgaaa gcttggataa gaaaatacgt cctttagaag aattagaagc attattaagt
     5461 agtggaaata caaaacaatt gaagaacaaa gaggtcgctg ccttggttat tcacggtaag
     5521 ttacctttgt acgctttgga gaaaaaatta ggtgatacta cgagagcggt tgcggtacgt
     5581 aggaaggctc tttcaatttt ggcagaagct cctgtattag catctgatcg tttaccatat
     5641 aaaaattatg actacgaccg cgtatttggc gcttgttgtg aaaatgttat aggttacatg
     5701 cctttgcccg ttggtgttat aggccccttg gttatcgatg gtacatctta tcatatacca
     5761 atggcaacta cagagggttg tttggtagct tctgccatgc gtggctgtaa ggcaatcaat
     5821 gctggcggtg gtgcaacaac tgttttaact aaggatggta tgacaagagg cccagtagtc
     5881 cgtttcccaa ctttgaaaag atctggtgcc tgtaagatat ggttagactc agaagaggga
     5941 caaaacgcaa ttaaaaaagc ttttaactct acatcaagat ttgcacgtct gcaacatatt
     6001 caaacttgtc tagcaggaga tttactcttc atgagattta gaacaactac tggtgacgca
     6061 atgggtatga atatgatttc taaaggtgtc gaatactcat taaagcaaat ggtagaagag
     6121 tatggctggg aagatatgga ggttgtctcc gtttctggta actactgtac cgacaaaaaa
     6181 ccagctgcca tcaactggat cgaaggtcgt ggtaagagtg tcgtcgcaga agctactatt
     6241 cctggtgatg ttgtcagaaa agtgttaaaa agtgatgttt ccgcattggt tgagttgaac
     6301 attgctaaga atttggttgg atctgcaatg gctgggtctg ttggtggatt taacgcacat
     6361 gcagctaatt tagtgacagc tgttttcttg gcattaggac aagatcctgc acaaaatgtt
     6421 gaaagttcca actgtataac attgatgaaa gaagtggacg gtgatttgag aatttccgta
     6481 tccatgccat ccatcgaagt aggtaccatc ggtggtggta ctgttctaga accacaaggt
     6541 gccatgttgg acttattagg tgtaagaggc ccgcatgcta ccgctcctgg taccaacgca
     6601 cgtcaattag caagaatagt tgcctgtgcc gtcttggcag gtgaattatc cttatgtgct
     6661 gccctagcag ccggccattt ggttcaaagt catatgaccc acaacaggaa acctgctgaa
     6721 ccaacaaaac ctaacaattt ggacgccact gatataaatc gtttgaaaga tgggtccgtc
     6781 acctgcatta aatcctaatg ataatattgt tcgtttttta tcatagtttt tcaaatcttc
     6841 atatgaatac taggtagaaa tttggcttat cagtacgaat gaattacagt ttgactgatt
     6901 tgtacacgag aattgacgta taacttcttt tgaaagtctt tgaaattaca tggtagtaca
     6961 tacatatata tatatatata tatatgttat attattgtta attaaatatt attatgcgta
     7021 ttttcctttt ctttattagt atagtattaa tgacagtaat aataataata atagtaacaa
     7081 tatctctttt tttttttcag tgagctttta tttttttttc attgctcttc ttttggcctc
     7141 ttttgttttt ttcttgattt cctccagttt catctgtttt ttctttggat cagatacaaa
     7201 atctggtttg aacgcgagct ccagcttttg ttccctttag tgagggttaa ttgcgcgctt
     7261 ggcgtaatca tggtcatagc tgtttcctgt gtgaaattgt tatccgctca caattccaca
     7321 caacatagga gccggaagca taaagtgtaa agcctggggt gcctaatgag tgaggtaact
     7381 cacattaatt gcgttgcgct cactgcccgc tttccagtcg ggaaacctgt cgtgccagct
     7441 gcattaatga atcggccaac gcgcggggag aggcggtttg cgtattgggc gctcttccgc
     7501 ttcctcgctc actgactcgc tgcgctcggt cgttcggctg cggcgagcgg tatcagctca
     7561 ctcaaaggcg gtaatacggt tatccacaga atcaggggat aacgcaggaa agaacatgtg
     7621 agcaaaaggc cagcaaaagg ccaggaaccg taaaaaggcc gcgttgctgg cgtttttcca
     7681 taggctccgc ccccctgacg agcatcacaa aaatcgacgc tcaagtcaga ggtggcgaaa
     7741 cccgacagga ctataaagat accaggcgtt tccccctgga agctccctcg tgcgctctcc
     7801 tgttccgacc ctgccgctta ccggatacct gtccgccttt ctcccttcgg gaagcgtggc
     7861 gctttctcat agctcacgct gtaggtatct cagttcggtg taggtcgttc gctccaagct
     7921 gggctgtgtg cacgaacccc ccgttcagcc cgaccgctgc gccttatccg gtaactatcg
     7981 tcttgagtcc aacccggtaa gacacgactt atcgccactg gcagcagcca ctggtaacag
     8041 gattagcaga gcgaggtatg taggcggtgc tacagagttc ttgaagtggt ggcctaacta
     8101 cggctacact agaaggacag tatttggtat ctgcgctctg ctgaagccag ttaccttcgg
     8161 aaaaagagtt ggtagctctt gatccggcaa acaaaccacc gctggtagcg gtggtttttt
     8221 tgtttgcaag cagcagatta cgcgcagaaa aaaaggatct caagaagatc ctttgatctt
     8281 ttctacgggg tctgacgctc agtggaacga aaactcacgt taagggattt tggtcatgag
     8341 attatcaaaa aggatcttca cctagatcct tttaaattaa aaatgaagtt ttaaatcaat
     8401 ctaaagtata tatgagtaaa cttggtctga cagttaccaa tgcttaatca gtgaggcacc
     8461 tatctcagcg atctgtctat ttcgttcatc catagttgcc tgactccccg tcgtgtagat
     8521 aactacgata cgggagggct taccatctgg ccccagtgct gcaatgatac cgcgagaccc
     8581 acgctcaccg gctccagatt tatcagcaat aaaccagcca gccggaaggg ccgagcgcag
     8641 aagtggtcct gcaactttat ccgcctccat ccagtctatt aattgttgcc gggaagctag
     8701 agtaagtagt tcgccagtta atagtttgcg caacgttgtt gccattgcta caggcatcgt
     8761 ggtgtcacgc tcgtcgtttg gtatggcttc attcagctcc ggttcccaac gatcaaggcg
     8821 agttacatga tcccccatgt tgtgcaaaaa agcggttagc tccttcggtc ctccgatcgt
     8881 tgtcagaagt aagttggccg cagtgttatc actcatggtt atggcagcac tgcataattc
     8941 tcttactgtc atgccatccg taagatgctt ttctgtgact ggtgagtact caaccaagtc
     9001 attctgagaa tagtgtatgc ggcgaccgag ttgctcttgc ccggcgtcaa tacgggataa
     9061 taccgcgcca catagcagaa ctttaaaagt gctcatcatt ggaaaacgtt cttcggggcg
     9121 aaaactctca aggatcttac cgctgttgag atccagttcg atgtaaccca ctcgtgcacc
     9181 caactgatct tcagcatctt ttactttcac cagcgtttct gggtgagcaa aaacaggaag
     9241 gcaaaatgcc gcaaaaaagg gaataagggc gacacggaaa tgttgaatac tcatactctt
     9301 cctttttcaa tattattgaa gcatttatca gggttattgt ctcatgagcg gatacatatt
     9361 tgaatgtatt tagaaaaata aacaaatagg ggttccgcgc acatttcccc gaaaagtgcc
     9421 acctgaacga agcatctgtg cttcattttg tagaacaaaa atgcaacgcg agagcgctaa
     9481 tttttcaaac aaagaatctg agctgcattt ttacagaaca gaaatgcaac gcgaaagcgc
     9541 tattttacca acgaagaatc tgtgcttcat ttttgtaaaa caaaaatgca acgcgagagc
     9601 gctaattttt caaacaaaga atctgagctg catttttaca gaacagaaat gcaacgcgag
     9661 agcgctattt taccaacaaa gaatctatac ttcttttttg ttctacaaaa atgcatcccg
     9721 agagcgctat ttttctaaca aagcatctta gattactttt tttctccttt gtgcgctcta
     9781 taatgcagtc tcttgataac tttttgcact gtaggtccgt taaggttaga agaaggctac
     9841 tttggtgtct attttctctt ccataaaaaa agcctgactc cacttcccgc gtttactgat
     9901 tactagcgaa gctgcgggtg cattttttca agataaaggc atccccgatt atattctata
     9961 ccgatgtgga ttgcgcatac tttgtgaaca gaaagtgata gcgttgatga ttcttcattg
    10021 gtcagaaaat tatgaacggt ttcttctatt ttgtctctat atactacgta taggaaatgt
    10081 ttacattttc gtattgtttt cgattcactc tatgaatagt tcttactaca atttttttgt
    10141 ctaaagagta atactagaga taaacataaa aaatgtagag gtcgagttta gatgcaagtt
    10201 caaggagcga aaggtggatg ggtaggttat atagggatat agcacagaga tatatagcaa
    10261 agagatactt ttgagcaatg tttgtggaag cggtattcgc aatattttag tagctcgtta
    10321 cagtccggtg cgtttttggt tttttgaaag tgcgtcttca gagcgctttt ggttttcaaa
    10381 agcgctctga agttcctata ctttctagag aataggaact tcggaatagg aacttcaaag
    10441 cgtttccgaa aacgagcgct tccgaaaatg caacgcgagc tgcgcacata cagctcactg
    10501 ttcacgtcgc acctatatct gcgtgttgcc tgtatatata tatacatgag aagaacggca
    10561 tagtgcgtgt ttatgcttaa atgcgtactt atatgcgtct atttatgtag gatgaaaggt
    10621 agtctagtac ctcctgtgat attatcccat tccatgcggg gtatcgtatg cttccttcag
    10681 cactaccctt tagctgttct atatgctgcc actcctcaat tggattagtc tcatccttca
    10741 atgctatcat ttcctttgat attggatcat ctaagaaacc attattatca tgacattaac
    10801 ctataaaaat aggcgtatca cgaggccctt tcgtctcgcg cgtttcggtg atgacggtga
    10861 aaacctctga cacatgcagc tcccggagac ggtcacagct tgtctgtaag cggatgccgg
    10921 gagcagacaa gcccgtcagg gcgcgtcagc gggtgttggc gggtgtcggg gctggcttaa
    10981 ctatgcggca tcagagcaga ttgtactgag agtgcaccat aaattcccgt tttaagagct
    11041 tggtgagcgc taggagtcac tgccaggtat cgtttgaaca cggcattagt cagggaagtc
    11101 ataacacagt cctttcccgc aattttcttt ttctattact cttggcctcc tctagtacac
    11161 tctatatttt tttatgcctc ggtaatgatt ttcatttttt tttttcccct agcggatgac
    11221 tctttttttt tcttagcgat tggcattatc acataatgaa ttatacatta tataaagtaa
    11281 tgtgatttct tcgaagaata tactaaaaaa tgagcaggca agataaacga aggcaaagat
    11341 gacagagcag aaagccctag taaagcgtat tacaaatgaa accaagattc agattgcgat
    11401 ctctttaaag ggtggtcccc tagcgataga gcactcgatc ttcccagaaa aagaggcaga
    11461 agcagtagca gaacaggcca cacaatcgca agtgattaac gtccacacag gtatagggtt
    11521 tctggaccat atgatacatg ctctggccaa gcattccggc tggtcgctaa tcgttgagtg
    11581 cattggtgac ttacacatag acgaccatca caccactgaa gactgcggga ttgctctcgg
    11641 tcaagctttt aaagaggccc tactggcgcg tggagtaaaa aggtttggat caggatttgc
    11701 gcctttggat gaggcacttt ccagagcggt ggtagatctt tcgaacaggc cgtacgcagt
    11761 tgtcgaactt ggtttgcaaa gggagaaagt aggagatctc tcttgcgaga tgatcccgca
    11821 ttttcttgaa agctttgcag aggctagcag aattaccctc cacgttgatt gtctgcgagg
    11881 caagaatgat catcaccgta gtgagagtgc gttcaaggct cttgcggttg ccataagaga
    11941 agccacctcg cccaatggta ccaacgatgt tccctccacc aaaggtgttc ttatgtagtg
    12001 acaccgatta tttaaagctg cagcatacga tatatataca tgtgtatata tgtataccta
    12061 tgaatgtcag taagtatgta tacgaacagt atgatactga agatgacaag gtaatgcatc
    12121 attctatacg tgtcattctg aacgaggcgc gctttccttt tttctttttg ctttttcttt
    12181 ttttttctct tgaactcgac ggatctatgc ggtgtgaaat accgcacaga tgcgtaagga
    12241 gaaaataccg catcaggaaa ttgtaaacgt taatattttg ttaaaattcg cgttaaattt
    12301 ttgttaaatc agctcatttt ttaaccaata ggccgaaatc ggcaaaatcc ctta
//
