>Addgene plasmid #98296 | pPMVAu5 (R) | addgene full sequence | sequence record 201300 | Addgene NGS Result
CTTCATATGAATACTAGGTAGAAATTTGGCTTATCAGTACGAATGAATTACAGTTTGACTGATTTGTACA
CGAGAATTGACGTATAACTTCTTTTGAAAGTCTTTGAAATTACATGGTAGTACATACATATATATATATA
TATATATGTTATATTATTGTTAATTAAATATTATTATGCGTATTTTCCTTTTCTTTATTAGTATAGTATT
AATGACAGTAATAATAATAATAATAGTAACAATATCTCTTTTTTTTTCAGTGAGCTTTTATTTTTTTTTC
ATTGCTCTTCTTTTGGCCTCTTTTGTTTTTTTCTTGATTTCCTCCAGTTTCATCTGTTTTTTCTTTGGAT
CAGATACAAAATCTGGTTTGAACGCGAGCTCCAGCTTTTGTTCCCTTTAGTGAGGGTTAATTGCGCGCTT
GGCGTAATCATGGTCATAGCTGTTTCCTGTGTGAAATTGTTATCCGCTCACAATTCCACACAACATACGA
GCCGGAAGCATAAAGTGTAAAGCCTGGGGTGCCTAATGAGTGAGCTAACTCACATTAATTGCGTTGCGCT
CACTGCCCGCTTTCCAGTCGGGAAACCTGTCGTGCCAGCTGCATTAATGAATCGGCCAACGCGCGGGGAG
AGGCGGTTTGCGTATTGGGCGCTCTTCCGCTTCCTCGCTCACTGACTCGCTGCGCTCGGTCGTTCGGCTG
CGGCGAGCGGTATCAGCTCACTCAAAGGCGGTAATACGGTTATCCACAGAATCAGGGGATAACGCAGGAA
AGAACATGTGAGCAAAAGGCCAGCAAAAGGCCAGGAACCGTAAAAAGGCCGCGTTGCTGGCGTTTTTCCA
TAGGCTCCGCCCCCCTGACGAGCATCACAAAAATCGACGCTCAAGTCAGAGGTGGCGAAACCCGACAGGA
CTATAAAGATACCAGGCGTTTCCCCCTGGAAGCTCCCTCGTGCGCTCTCCTGTTCCGACCCTGCCGCTTA
CCGGATACCTGTCCGCCTTTCTCCCTTCGGGAAGCGTGGCGCTTTCTCATAGCTCACGCTGTAGGTATCT
CAGTTCGGTGTAGGTCGTTCGCTCCAAGCTGGGCTGTGTGCACGAACCCCCCGTTCAGCCCGACCGCTGC
GCCTTATCCGGTAACTATCGTCTTGAGTCCAACCCGGTAAGACACGACTTATCGCCACTGGCAGCAGCCA
CTGGTAACAGGATTAGCAGAGCGAGGTATGTAGGCGGTGCTACAGAGTTCTTGAAGTGGTGGCCTAACTA
CGGCTACACTAGAAGAACAGTATTTGGTATCTGCGCTCTGCTGAAGCCAGTTACCTTCGGAAAAAGAGTT
GGTAGCTCTTGATCCGGCAAACAAACCACCGCTGGTAGCGGTGGTTTTTTTGTTTGCAAGCAGCAGATTA
CGCGCAGAAAAAAAGGATCTCAAGAAGATCCTTTGATCTTTTCTACGGGGTCTGACGCTCAGTGGAACGA
AAACTCACGTTAAGGGATTTTGGTCATGAGATTATCAAAAAGGATCTTCACCTAGATCCTTTTAAATTAA
AAATGAAGTTTTAAATCAATCTAAAGTATATATGAGTAAACTTGGTCTGACAGTTACCAATGCTTAATCA
GTGAGGCACCTATCTCAGCGATCTGTCTATTTCGTTCATCCATAGTTGCCTGACTCCCCGTCGTGTAGAT
AACTACGATACGGGAGGGCTTACCATCTGGCCCCAGTGCTGCAATGATACCGCGAGACCCACGCTCACCG
GCTCCAGATTTATCAGCAATAAACCAGCCAGCCGGAAGGGCCGAGCGCAGAAGTGGTCCTGCAACTTTAT
CCGCCTCCATCCAGTCTATTAATTGTTGCCGGGAAGCTAGAGTAAGTAGTTCGCCAGTTAATAGTTTGCG
CAACGTTGTTGCCATTGCTACAGGCATCGTGGTGTCACGCTCGTCGTTTGGTATGGCTTCATTCAGCTCC
GGTTCCCAACGATCAAGGCGAGTTACATGATCCCCCATGTTGTGCAAAAAAGCGGTTAGCTCCTTCGGTC
CTCCGATCGTTGTCAGAAGTAAGTTGGCCGCAGTGTTATCACTCATGGTTATGGCAGCACTGCATAATTC
TCTTACTGTCATGCCATCCGTAAGATGCTTTTCTGTGACTGGTGAGTACTCAACCAAGTCATTCTGAGAA
TAGTGTATGCGGCGACCGAGTTGCTCTTGCCCGGCGTCAATACGGGATAATACCGCGCCACATAGCAGAA
CTTTAAAAGTGCTCATCATTGGAAAACGTTCTTCGGGGCGAAAACTCTCAAGGATCTTACCGCTGTTGAG
ATCCAGTTCGATGTAACCCACTCGTGCACCCAACTGATCTTCAGCATCTTTTACTTTCACCAGCGTTTCT
GGGTGAGCAAAAACAGGAAGGCAAAATGCCGCAAAAAAGGGAATAAGGGCGACACGGAAATGTTGAATAC
TCATACTCTTCCTTTTTCAATATTATTGAAGCATTTATCAGGGTTATTGTCTCATGAGCGGATACATATT
TGAATGTATTTAGAAAAATAAACAAATAGGGGTTCCGCGCACATTTCCCCGAAAAGTGCCACCTGAACGA
AGCATCTGTGCTTCATTTTGTAGAACAAAAATGCAACGCGAGAGCGCTAATTTTTCAAACAAAGAATCTG
AGCTGCATTTTTACAGAACAGAAATGCAACGCGAAAGCGCTATTTTACCAACGAAGAATCTGTGCTTCAT
TTTTGTAAAACAAAAATGCAACGCGAGAGCGCTAATTTTTCAAACAAAGAATCTGAGCTGCATTTTTACA
GAACAGAAATGCAACGCGAGAGCGCTATTTTACCAACAAAGAATCTATACTTCTTTTTTGTTCTACAAAA
ATGCATCCCGAGAGCGCTATTTTTCTAACAAAGCATCTTAGATTACTTTTTTTCTCCTTTGTGCGCTCTA
TAATGCAGTCTCTTGATAACTTTTTGCACTGTAGGTCCGTTAAGGTTAGAAGAAGGCTACTTTGGTGTCT
ATTTTCTCTTCCATAAAAAAAGCCTGACTCCACTTCCCGCGTTTACTGATTACTAGCGAAGCTGCGGGTG
CATTTTTTCAAGATAAAGGCATCCCCGATTATATTCTATACCGATGTGGATTGCGCATACTTTGTGAACA
GAAAGTGATAGCGTTGATGATTCTTCATTGGTCAGAAAATTATGAACGGTTTCTTCTATTTTGTCTCTAT
ATACTACGTATAGGAAATGTTTACATTTTCGTATTGTTTTCGATTCACTCTATGAATAGTTCTTACTACA
ATTTTTTTGTCTAAAGAGTAATACTAGAGATAAACATAAAAAATGTAGAGGTCGAGTTTAGATGCAAGTT
CAAGGAGCGAAAGGTGGATGGGTAGGTTATATAGGGATATAGCACAGAGATATATAGCAAAGAGATACTT
TTGAGCAATGTTTGTGGAAGCGGTATTCGCAATATTTTAGTAGCTCGTTACAGTCCGGTGCGTTTTTGGT
TTTTTGAAAGTGCGTCTTCAGAGCGCTTTTGGTTTTCAAAAGCGCTCTGAAGTTCCTATACTTTCTAGAG
AATAGGAACTTCGGAATAGGAACTTCAAAGCGTTTCCGAAAACGAGCGCTTCCGAAAATGCAACGCGAGC
TGCGCACATACAGCTCACTGTTCACGTCGCACCTATATCTGCGTGTTGCCTGTATATATATATACATGAG
AAGAACGGCATAGTGCGTGTTTATGCTTAAATGCGTACTTATATGCGTCTATTTATGTAGGATGAAAGGT
AGTCTAGTACCTCCTGTGATATTATCCCATTCCATGCGGGGTATCGTATGCTTCCTTCAGCACTACCCTT
TAGCTGTTCTATATGCTGCCACTCCTCAATTGGATTAGTCTCATCCTTCAATGCTATCATTTCCTTTGAT
ATTGGATCATACTAAGAAACCATTATTATCATGACATTAACCTATAAAAATAGGCGTATCACGAGGCCCT
TTCGTCTCGCGCGTTTCGGTGATGACGGTGAAAACCTCTGACACATGCAGCTCCCGGAGACGGTCACAGC
TTGTCTGTAAGCGGATGCCGGGAGCAGACAAGCCCGTCAGGGCGCGTCAGCGGGTGTTGGCGGGTGTCGG
GGCTGGCTTAACTATGCGGCATCAGAGCAGATTGTACTGAGAGTGCACCATAAATTCCCGTTTTAAGAGC
TTGGTGAGCGCTAGGAGTCACTGCCAGGTATCGTTTGAACACGGCATTAGTCAGGGAAGTCATAACACAG
TCCTTTCCCGCAATTTTCTTTTTCTATTACTCTTGGCCTCCTCTAGTACACTCTATATTTTTTTATGCCT
CGGTAATGATTTTCATTTTTTTTTTTCCACCTAGCGGATGACTCTTTTTTTTTCTTAGCGATTGGCATTA
TCACATAATGAATTATACATTATATAAAGTAATGTGATTTCTTCGAAGAATATACTAAAAAATGAGCAGG
CAAGATAAACGAAGGCAAAGATGACAGAGCAGAAAGCCCTAGTAAAGCGTATTACAAATGAAACCAAGAT
TCAGATTGCGATCTCTTTAAAGGGTGGTCCCCTAGCGATAGAGCACTCGATCTTCCCAGAAAAAGAGGCA
GAAGCAGTAGCAGAACAGGCCACACAATCGCAAGTGATTAACGTCCACACAGGTATAGGGTTTCTGGACC
ATATGATACATGCTCTGGCCAAGCATTCCGGCTGGTCGCTAATCGTTGAGTGCATTGGTGACTTACACAT
AGACGACCATCACACCACTGAAGACTGCGGGATTGCTCTCGGTCAAGCTTTTAAAGAGGCCCTAGGGGCC
GTGCGTGGAGTAAAAAGGTTTGGATCAGGATTTGCGCCTTTGGATGAGGCACTTTCCAGAGCGGTGGTAG
ATCTTTCGAACAGGCCGTACGCAGTTGTCGAACTTGGTTTGCAAAGGGAGAAAGTAGGAGATCTCTCTTG
CGAGATGATCCCGCATTTTCTTGAAAGCTTTGCAGAGGCTAGCAGAATTACCCTCCACGTTGATTGTCTG
CGAGGCAAGAATGATCATCACCGTAGTGAGAGTGCGTTCAAGGCTCTTGCGGTTGCCATAAGAGAAGCCA
CCTCGCCCAATGGTACCAACGATGTTCCCTCCACCAAAGGTGTTCTTATGTAGTGACACCGATTATTTAA
AGCTGCAGCATACGATATATATACATGTGTATATATGTATACCTATGAATGTCAGTAAGTATGTATACGA
ACAGTATGATACTGAAGATGACAAGGTAATGCATCATTCTATACGTGTCATTCTGAACGAGGCGCGCTTT
CCTTTTTTCTTTTTGCTTTTTCTTTTTTTTTCTCTTGAACTCGACGGATCTATGCGGTGTGAAATACCGC
ACAGATGCGTAAGGAGAAAATACCGCATCAGGAAATTGTAAGCGTTAATATTTTGTTAAAATTCGCGTTA
AATTTTTGTTAAATCAGCTCATTTTTTAACCAATAGGCCGAAATCGGCAAAATCCCTTATAAGGATCCAT
AGTGGGTAGATAACCTTAAACTATTTATTTAGAGGCGACAATGTGAAAAATTTTTTCTTCAAAGGCTCGG
TTGTCGACAAATTGTTACGTTGTGCTTTGATTTCTAAAGCGCTTCTTCACCTGCAGGTTCTGAGCCCTAA
GAAAAAAAATTTCCTTGGTTGAAAATGGCGGAAAAAAAAAATTCAGAAAAAGAAATAAAGCACGTGTGCG
CGGTGTGTGGATGATGGTTTCATCATTGTCAACGGCATTTTCGTTCTTGTGGATTGTTGTAAACTTTCCA
GAACATTCTAGAAAGAAAGCACACGGAACGTTTAGAAGCTGTCATTTGCGTTTTTTCTCCAGATTTTAGT
TGAGAAAGTAATTAAATTATTCTTCTTTTTCCAGAACGTTCCATCGGCGGCAAAAGGGAGAGAAAGAACC
CAAAAAGAAGGGGGGCCATTTAGATTAGCTGATCGTTTCGAGGACTTCAAGGTTATATAAGGGGTGGATT
GATGTATCTTCGAGAAGGGATTGAGTTGTAGTTTCGTTTCCCAATTCTTACTTAAGTTGTTTTATTTTCT
CTATTTGTAAGATAAGCACATCAAAAGAAAAGTAATCAAGTATTACAAGAAACAAAAATTCAAGTAAATA
ACAGATAAAATGTCTCAGAACGTTTACATTGTATCGACTGCCAGAACCCCAATTGGTTCATTCCAGGGTT
CTCTATCCTCCAAGACAGCAGTGGAATTGGGTGCTGTTGCTTTAAAAGGCGCCTTGGCTAAGGTTCCAGA
ATTGGATGCATCCAAGGATTTTGACGAAATTATTTTTGGTAACGTTCTTTCTGCCAATTTGGGCCAAGCT
CCGGCCAGACAAGTTGCTTTGGCTGCCGGTTTGAGTAATCATATCGTTGCAAGCACAGTTAACAAGGTCT
GTGCATCCGCTATGAAGGCAATCATTTTGGGTGCTCAATCCATCAAATGTGGTAATGCTGATGTTGTCGT
AGCTGGTGGTTGTGAATCTATGACTAACGCACCATACTACATGCCAGCAGCCCGTGCGGGTGCCAAATTT
GGCCAAACTGTTCTTGTTGATGGTGTCGAAAGAGATGGGTTGAACGATGCGTACGATGGTCTAGCCATGG
GTGTACACGCAGAAAAGTGTGCCCGTGATTGGGATATTACTAGAGAACAACAAGACAATTTTGCCATCGA
ATCCTACCAAAAATCTCAAAAATCTCAAAAGGAAGGTAAATTCGACAATGAAATTGTACCTGTTACCATT
AAGGGATTTAGAGGTAAGCCTGATACTCAAGTCACGAAGGACGAGGAACCTGCTAGATTACACGTTGAAA
AATTGAGATCTGCAAGGACTGTTTTCCAAAAAGAAAACGGTACTGTTACTGCCGCTAACGCTTCTCCAAT
CAACGATGGTGCTGCAGCCGTCATCTTGGTTTCCGAAAAAGTTTTGAAGGAAAAGAATTTGAAGCCTTTG
GCTATTATCAAAGGTTGGGGTGAGGCCGCTCATCAACCAGCTGATTTTACATGGGCTCCATCTCTTGCAG
TTCCAAAGGCTTTGAAACATGCTGGCATCGAAGACATCAATTCTGTTGATTACTTTGAATTCAATGAAGC
CTTTTCGGTTGTCGGTTTGGTGAACACTAAGATTTTGAAGCTAGACCCATCTAAGGTTAATGTATATGGT
GGTGCTGTTGCTCTAGGTCACCCATTGGGTTGTTCTGGTGCTAGAGTGGTTGTTACACTGCTATCCATCT
TACAGCAAGAAGGAGGTAAGATCGGTGTTGCCGCCATTTGTAATGGTGGTGGTGGTGCTTCCTCTATTGT
CATTGAAAAGATATAATGATAACCTGCAACTCCTCAATGTGTCAATTAACTCTTACTTAATTTATGTATA
TATTTTTTATGTATATGCTTATATGCATGCGCATATGCTCATAAAAGATACATTGTTATAGGTCATTTCT
TTTCCAAGCTACATCTAGCACTCCTTCCAACCATGGTCCAGGACAGCCAGGACCTTTTCTTGCCAAAATT
CTTGCTTTCCCATCTCAGAGAAAAAACGAGGAATTTTTCTTTGTCCTCTTTGGCCGCCAGTTGCGGTAAA
ATATTTTTTTTCTAGGTCGCATAGTTTGAAAGACTTGTCTTTACTAGTAAATCAGACAATCTGTCTGACG
ATATAGAGAGCGAAGAGGAAGAGGAAGAGGGTGATGACAGCTTGGAATCATGGCTTTCCCAGCTTTACAT
AGACTCAAGTGGCGAGCCTTCACCCTCAACGTGGGCCTTAGCTAACCTTTTGACTTTAACGGCCGTTCAA
TGGGAATCATTGTTCTCCAAAAAGGCCACTCCTCACATCAGTGATTCTATAGTTAACGAAGAAAAGCTGC
CCTTCCTGGCCAAAAAAGACAATCCCCATTCCAAGAAATTGCTTTCCAAATTACTTAAGGAAAAGCAACT
ACCTTGCATAAAAGGCGACAACTCGTCAAAGATAACAAGTGCTACTAAAAGCATGCTCCAAAATGCTCGA
ACACTTGCACAATCGGAGCATAATATCTTAGATAGATGTCTCAAGAGACTATCCTAAATAATATTGAATA
TGCACTTTTACTATATTAATATCACGTCACACGACGCACAGTGAGAAGTGAAAAATTTTTTTTCAATCTG
AAAAAAAAAAAAAAAANTTTATATAAACGAATGGTATCTCCATCACATTTCTTTTAGCCTCGCAACTTAT
ACTTTTCATCACTTTTCTTGTAATTTAGCAATATCCCAAGAACAATCATCAAAATGAAACTCTCAACTAA
ACTTTGTTGGTGTGGTATTAAAGGAAGACTTAGGCCGCAAAAGCAACAACAATTACACAATACAAACTTG
CAAATGACTGAACTAAAAAAACAAAAGACCGCTGAACAAAAAACCAGACCTCAAAATGTCGGTATTAAAG
GTATCCAAATTTACATCCCAACTCAATGTGTCAACCAATCTGAGCTAGAGAAATTTGATGGCGTTTCTCA
AGGTAAATACACAATTGGTCTGGGCCAAACCAACATGTCTTTTGTCAATGACAGAGAAGATATCTACTCG
ATGTCCCTAACTGTTTTGTCTAAGTTGATCAAGAGTTACAACATCGACACCAACAAAATTGGTAGATTAG
AAGTCGGTACTGAAACTCTGATTGACAAGTCCAAGTCTGTCAAGTCTGTCTTGATGCAATTGTTTGGTGA
AAACACTGACGTCGAAGGTATTGACACGCTTAATGCCTGTTACGGTGGTACCAACGCGTTGTTCAACTCT
TTGAACTGGATTGAATCTAACGCATGGGATGGTAGAGACGCCATTGTAGTTTGCGGTGATATTGCCATCT
ACGATAAGGGTGCCGCAAGACCAACCGGTGGTGCCGGTACTGTTGCTATGTGGATCGGTCCTGATGCTCC
AATTGTATTTGACTCTGTAAGAGCTTCTTACATGGAACACGCCTACGATTTTTACAAGCCAGATTTCACC
AGCGAATATCCTTACGTCGATGGTCATTTTTCATTAACTTGTTACGTCAAGGCTCTTGATCAAGTTTACA
AGAGTTATTCCAAGAAGGCTATTTCTAAAGGGTTGGTTAGCGATCCCGCTGGTTCGGATGCTTTGAACGT
TTTGAAATATTTCGACTACAACGTTTTCCATGTTCCAACCTGTAAATTGGTCACAAAATCATACGGTAGA
TTACTATATAACGATTTCAGAGCCAATCCTCAATTGTTCCCAGAAGTTGACGCCGAATTAGCTACTCGCG
ATTATGACGAATCTTTAACCGATAAGAACATTGAAAAAACTTTTGTTAATGTTGCTAAGCCATTCCACAA
AGAGAGAGTTGCCCAATCTTTGATTGTTCCAACAAACACAGGTAACATGTACACCGCATCTGTTTATGCC
GCCTTTGCATCTCTATTAAACTATGTTGGATCTGACGACTTACAAGGCAAGCGTGTTGGTTTATTTTCTT
ACGGTTCCGGTTTAGCTGCATCTCTATATTCTTGCAAAATTGTTGGTGACGTCCAACATATTATCAAGGA
ATTAGATATTACTAACAAATTAGCCAAGAGAATCACCGAAACTCCAAAGGATTACGAAGCTGCCATCGAA
TTGAGAGAAAATGCCCATTTGAAGAAGAACTTCAAACCTCAAGGTTCCATTGAGCATTTGCAAAGTGGTG
TTTACTACTTGACCAACATCGATGACAAATTTAGAAGATCTTACGATGTTAAAAAATAATGATAACTTTG
ATCTGTAGCCTAAGTATAAAATTCTACGTATGTATATATTTACATGCAATTTTTTCTTTTTCCAATTCAT
GTTAATGTTCTTCATCATTTGATAATAGGCCAATGATATTATCTACTATCTTCTCCTTTTGAGGAGAAGC
TGCTTTCACTTCCTCGTTGCTTTTCTCTTCGTATAAATACATGAATTTCGACTTGTCCAGCATTTTTTTA
TCAATACAATGCATGTGCCCATGAAGTTCTACCTCCGACAAATCTTTAACAAAATATGTCGTTATTTGTG
TCATGAATTTCAGTACTCGAGGTATTCAAGATGTTCTTATCAAAGCACTTATTTTTTCATTATATTTCTA
TATTGATTTAGGGACGGTACGCTATTTTCTTTGTACCTTTTACTATGCATAAAAAAAGGGGAAGTGTTCA
ACAATCGACACTTACTTAATATGTTTTGCCGCCCTTCATAAGAGGGTGTTTCTAAAATTTATTGGGCAAG
AATGAGATGGACTCGCACCCTACATAACGTTTAGATATTTAGTGTTAAGTTCAAAACATGCATCAGGTGC
GACATGTGTTGCGATTATCATGACAATGTCTCTATCCGAGATGCATTTGTAGTATCAACTGATGCATATT
ATGACATGATTCACATAGCATACATCGTCAAACATGATGTTATTTTTTTGATAAATGTACGGATTTAAAG
CTGTCGAATATATTTTCTGAAATTTCTTGGAGCCGACGCAAAATTTTCAAAGGTGCTAAAATTTTTCAAG
ATTTCTCACTTTTGCTTGGTAACAAAGAATGATGGCATTGCATTTTTACCACCGGTACATTTAACTGCTA
TTTCTCACGTTTCTTTCTCTATCCTTAAGTAATTCTTTTACAGTCTAAGAAAACCACGATCAAACAAATA
AATCAACAATGGACCAATTGGTGAAAACTGAAGTCACCAAGAAGTCTTTTACTGCTCCTGTACAAAAGGC
TTCTACACCAGTTTTAACCAATAAAACAGTCATTTCTGGATCGAAAGTCAAAAGTTTATCATCTGCGCAA
TCGAGCTCATCAGGACCTTCATCATCTAGTGAGGAAGATGATTCCCGCGATATTGAAAGCTTGGATAAGA
AAATACGTCCTTTAGAAGAATTAGAAGCATTATTAAGTAGTGGAAATACAAAACAATTGAAGAACAAAGA
GGTCGCTGCCTTGGTTATTCACGGTAAGTTACCTTTGTACGCTTTGGAGAAAAAATTAGGTGATACTACG
AGAGCGGTTGCGGTACGTAGGAAGGCTCTTTCAATTTTGGCAGAAGCTCCTGTATTAGCATCTGATCGTT
TACCATATAAAAATTATGACTACGACCGCGTATTTGGCGCTTGTTGTGAAAATGTTATAGGTTACATGCC
TTTGCCCGTTGGTGTTATAGGCCCCTTGGTTATCGATGGTACATCTTATCATATACCAATGGCAACTACA
GAGGGTTGTTTGGTAGCTTCTGCCATGCGTGGCTGTAAGGCAATCAATGCTGGCGGTGGTGCAACAACTG
TTTTAACTAAGGATGGTATGACAAGAGGCCCAGTAGTCCGTTTCCCAACTTTGAAAAGATCTGGTGCCTG
TAAGATATGGTTAGACTCAGAAGAGGGACAAAACGCAATTAAAAAAGCTTTTAACTCTACATCAAGATTT
GCACGTCTGCAACATATTCAAACTTGTCTAGCAGGAGATTTACTCTTCATGAGATTTAGAACAACTACTG
GTGACGCAATGGGTATGAATATGATTTCTAAGGGTGTCGAATACTCATTAAAGCAAATGGTAGAAGAGTA
TGGCTGGGAAGATATGGAGGTTGTCTCCGTTTCTGGTAACTACTGTACCGACAAAAAACCAGCTGCCATC
AACTGGATCGAAGGTCGTGGTAAGAGTGTCGTCGCAGAAGCTACTATTCCTGGTGATGTTGTCAGAAAAG
TGTTAAAAAGTGATGTTTCCGCATTGGTTGAGTTGAACATTGCTAAGAATTTGGTTGGATCTGCAATGGC
TGGGTCTGTTGGTGGATTTAACGCACATGCAGCTAATTTAGTGACAGCTGTTTTCTTGGCATTAGGACAA
GATCCTGCACAAAATGTCGAAAGTTCCAACTGTATAACATTGATGAAAGAAGTGGACGGTGATTTGAGAA
TTTCCGTATCCATGCCATCCATCGAAGTAGGTACCATCGGTGGTGGTACTGTTCTAGAACCACAAGGTGC
CATGTTGGACTTATTAGGTGTAAGAGGCCCACATGCTACCGCTCCTGGTACCAACGCACGTCAATTAGCA
AGAATAGTTGCCTGTGCCGTCTTGGCAGGTGAATTATCCTTATGTGCTGCCCTAGCAGCCGGCCATTTGG
TTCAAAGTCATATGACCCACAACAGGAAACCTGCTGAACCAACAAAACCTAACAATTTGGACGCCACTGA
TATAAATCGTTTGAAAGATGGGTCCGTCACCTGCATTAAATCCTAATGATAATATTGTTCGTTTTTTATC
ATAGTTTTTCAAAT
Features (pLannotate 1.2.2; 22 found; start..end, strand, type, name):
    271..375     -  CDS            UME6 (fragment): UME6_YEAST - Also known as CAR80, CARGR1, NIM2, RIM16. Experimental evidence at protein level: Swiss-Prot protein existence level 1. Component of the RPD3C(L) histone deacetylase complex (HDAC) responsible for the deacetylation of lysine residues on the N-terminal part of the core histones (H2A, H2B, H3 and H4). Histone deacetylation gives a tag for epigenetic repression and plays an important role in transcriptional regulation, cell cycle progression and developmental events. Binds to the URS1 site (5'-AGCCGCCGA-3') and recruits the RPD3 histone deacetylase complex to the promoters to negativ
    394..412     -  promoter       T3 promoter: promoter for bacteriophage T3 RNA polymerase
    455..477     -  protein_bind   lac operator (fragment): The lac repressor binds to the lac operator to inhibit transcription in E. coli. This inhibition can be relieved by adding lactose or isopropyl-β-D-thiogalactopyranoside (IPTG). lac repressor encoded by lacI
    481..511     -  promoter       lac promoter: promoter for the E. coli lac operon
    526..547     -  protein_bind   CAP binding site: CAP binding activates transcription in the presence of cAMP. E. coli catabolite activator protein
    560..652     -  CDS            lacI (fragment): lac repressor; lacI; The lac repressor binds to the lac operator to inhibit transcription in E. coli. This inhibition can be relieved by adding lactose or isopropyl-β-D-thiogalactopyranoside (IPTG).
    835..1423    -  rep_origin     ori: high-copy-number ColE1/pMB1/pBR322/pUC origin of replication
   1594..2454    -  CDS            AmpR: β-lactamase; bla; confers resistance to ampicillin, carbenicillin, and related antibiotics
   2455..2559    -  promoter       AmpR promoter: bla
   2586..3928    -  rep_origin     2μ ori: yeast 2μ plasmid origin of replication
   3996..4031    +  CDS            rop (fragment): Rop protein, which maintains plasmids at low copy number; rop
   4133..4182    +  misc_feature   bom (fragment): basis of mobility region from pBR322
   4183..4263    -  CDS            MRM1 (fragment): MRM1_YEAST - Also known as PET56 From Saccharomyces cerevisiae (strain ATCC 204508 / S288c) (Baker's yeast).
   4313..4500    +  promoter       HIS3 promoter: S. cerevisiae HIS3
   4501..5163    +  CDS            HIS3: imidazoleglycerol-phosphate dehydratase, required for histidine biosynthesis; S. cerevisiae HIS3; yeast auxotrophic marker
   5371..5422    +  misc_feature   bom (fragment): basis of mobility region from pBR322
   5423..5522    -  rep_origin     M13 ori (fragment): M13 bacteriophage origin of replication; arrow indicates direction of (+) strand synthesis
   6170..7363    +  CDS            ERG10: THIL_YEAST - Experimental evidence at protein level: Swiss-Prot protein existence level 1. Catalyzes the formation of acetoacetyl-CoA in the biosynthesis of mevalonate, an intermediate required for the biosynthesis of sterols and nonsterol isoprenoids. From Saccharomyces cerevisiae (strain ATCC 204508 / S288c) (Baker's yeast).
   7676..8104    +  CDS            RKM3 (fragment): RKM3_YEAST - Experimental evidence at protein level: Swiss-Prot protein existence level 1. S-adenosyl-L-methionine-dependent protein-lysine N- methyltransferase that monomethylates 60S ribosomal protein L42 (RPL42A and RPL42B) at 'Lys-40'. From Saccharomyces cerevisiae (strain ATCC 204508 / S288c) (Baker's yeast).
   8314..9786    +  CDS            ERG13: HMCS_YEAST - Also known as HMGS. Experimental evidence at protein level: Swiss-Prot protein existence level 1. This enzyme condenses acetyl-CoA with acetoacetyl-CoA to form HMG-CoA, which is the substrate for HMG-CoA reductase. From Saccharomyces cerevisiae (strain ATCC 204508 / S288c) (Baker's yeast).
   9875..10141   -  CDS            CBP2 (fragment): CBP2_YEAST - Experimental evidence at protein level: Swiss-Prot protein existence level 1. Appears to be specifically required for the splicing of the terminal intron (bI5) of the cytochrome b pre-mRNA. Can also stimulates the splicing of the omega intron of the precursor of large ribosomal RNA. From Saccharomyces cerevisiae (strain ATCC 204508 / S288c) (Baker's yeast).
  10716..12293   +  CDS            HMG1 (fragment): HMDH1_YEAST - Experimental evidence at protein level: Swiss-Prot protein existence level 1. One of 2 isozymes that catalyze the conversion of HMG-CoA to mevalonate. It is the rate-limiting enzyme of the sterol biosynthesis pathway. Involved in ergosterol biosynthesis. From Saccharomyces cerevisiae (strain ATCC 204508 / S288c) (Baker's yeast).
