[The description below was written by a language model from this plasmid's Addgene catalogue record, the feature table of its GenBank file and pLannotate feature annotations shown in this document.]
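Description:
pPMVAu5 (R) is a yeast expression plasmid built on the pRS423 backbone, an episomal E. coli–S. cerevisiae shuttle vector. In bacteria it replicates at high copy from a ColE1/pUC-type origin and is selected with ampicillin through the bla (AmpR) gene. In yeast it is maintained by the 2μ origin and selected by histidine prototrophy through the HIS3 marker expressed from its own promoter. Remnants of the pRS multiple-cloning region (T3 promoter, lac promoter/operator, a fragment of the phage ssDNA origin) are also detected.

The payload is a three-gene array covering the upper part of the mevalonate pathway, with each gene in its own expression unit driven by a constitutive yeast promoter. The SSA1 promoter drives ERG10 (acetoacetyl-CoA thiolase) with the NAT1 terminator. The RPL4A promoter drives ERG13 (HMG-CoA synthase) with the EFM1 terminator. The RPL15A promoter drives tHMG1, a truncated form of HMG-CoA reductase (the rate-limiting enzyme), with the EBS1 terminator. Together these convert acetyl-CoA to mevalonate, so overexpression is intended to raise flux toward isoprenoid precursors; the associated work concerns improving sesquiterpene production in S. cerevisiae. The short fragments of neighbouring yeast genes (RKM3, CBP2, UME6, MRM1) picked up by automated annotation most likely reflect genomic sequence carried along within the promoter, terminator and marker segments rather than intended inserts.

The gene fragments were amplified from a CEN.PK strain, while the depositor's 12,354 bp map is based on S288C reference sequence. The sequenced record is 12,334 nt and starts at a different coordinate, but it shows the same set of parts.
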