Addgene plasmid #98296: pPMVAu5 (R)
Purpose: Enhancing the upper-part mevalonate pathway; overexpressing yeast mevalonate pathway genes under the control of consitutive promoters.
Depositing lab: Claudia Vickers. Depositing organization: University of Queensland. Publication: A squalene synthase protein degradation method for improved sesquiterpene production in Saccharomyces cerevisiae. Peng B, Plan MR, Chrysanthopoulos P, Hodson MP, Nielsen LK, Vickers CE. Metab Eng. 2017 Jan;39:209-219. doi: 10.1016/j.ymben.2016.12.003. Epub 2016 Dec 8. PubMed 27939849.
Backbone
  Vector backbone: pRS423
  Vector type: Yeast Expression
Growth in bacteria
  Bacterial resistance: Ampicillin, 100 μg/mL
  Growth temperature: 37°C
  Growth strain: DH5alpha
  Copy number: High Copy
Gene/Insert
  Gene/Insert name: PSSA1-ERG10-TNAT1-PRPL4A-ERG13-TEFM1-PRPL15A-tHMG1-TEBS1
  Species: S. cerevisiae (budding yeast)
  Cloning method: Ligation Independent Cloning
Terms and licenses: Academic/Nonprofit Terms; Industry Terms: Not Available to Industry
Depositor comments: Yeast gene fragments were amplified from CEN.PK strain. The relative sequences in plasmids are based on S288C genomic sequence.
How to cite: pPMVAu5 (R) was a gift from Claudia Vickers (Addgene plasmid # 98296 ; http://n2t.net/addgene:98296 ; RRID:Addgene_98296)
